Addgene plasmid #77832: GNE gRNA (BRDN0001145959)
Purpose: 3rd generation lentiviral gRNA plasmid targeting human GNE
Depositing lab: John Doench & David Root. Depositing organization: Broad Institute. Publication: Optimized sgRNA design to maximize activity and minimize off-target effects of CRISPR-Cas9. Doench JG, Fusi N, Sullender M, Hegde M, Vaimberg EW, Donovan KF, Smith I, Tothova Z, Wilen C, Orchard R, Virgin HW, Listgarten J, Root DE. Nat Biotechnol. 2016 Jan 18. doi: 10.1038/nbt.3437. PubMed 26780180.
Backbone
  Vector backbone: lentiGuide-Puro
  Backbone manufacturer: Zhang Lab (Addgene plasmid # 52963)
  Vector type: Mammalian Expression, Lentiviral, CRISPR
  Selectable markers: Puromycin
Growth in bacteria
  Bacterial resistance: Ampicillin, 100 μg/mL
  Growth temperature: 37°C
  Growth strain: DH5alpha
  Copy number: High Copy
Gene/Insert
  Gene/Insert name: GNE (alt names: GNE; NM_001128227.2)
  gRNA/shRNA sequence: ACATGAGCATCATTCGCATG
  Species: H. sapiens (human)
  Entrez Gene: GNE (a.k.a. DMRV, GLCNE, IBM2, NM, Uae1)
  Promoter: hU6
  Cloning method: Unknown
  Sequencing primers: 5′ U6-F; 3′ pS2-R
Terms and licenses: Academic/Nonprofit Terms; Industry Terms: Not Available to Industry
Depositor comments: The gRNA was designed to target the following Genbank reference sequence(s): NM_001128227.2,NM_001190383.1,NM_001190384.1,NM_001190388.1,NM_005476.5. Note that this plasmid does NOT contain Cas9. It should be used in conjunction with lentiCas9-Blast (Addgene #52962) or otherwise with cell lines already expressing Cas9. Browse the full kinome gRNA library at http://www.addgene.org/pooled-library/broadgpp-human-kinome/ or visit http://www.broadinstitute.org/rnai/public/ for detailed protocols and information.
How to cite: GNE gRNA (BRDN0001145959) was a gift from John Doench & David Root (Addgene plasmid # 77832 ; http://n2t.net/addgene:77832 ; RRID:Addgene_77832)
