[The description below was written by a language model from this plasmid's Addgene catalogue record and pLannotate feature annotations shown in this document.]
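Description:
GNE gRNA (BRDN0001145959) is a third-generation lentiviral guide RNA plasmid built on the lentiGuide-Puro backbone and designed to target the human GNE gene for CRISPR-Cas9 editing. It is an 8.3 kb construct maintained in E. coli at high copy through a ColE1/pUC-type origin with ampicillin selection (AmpR). An f1 origin, an SV40 origin and residual lac, T7 and T3 promoter elements are carried over from the parental cloning vector.

The lentiviral transfer cassette begins with an RSV promoter fused to a truncated HIV-1 5' LTR, which makes genomic RNA production in packaging cells Tat-independent. It continues through the Ψ packaging signal with a partial gag sequence, the Rev response element for nuclear export, and a cPPT/CTS that aids nuclear import of the reverse-transcribed genome. It ends in a self-inactivating ΔU3 3' LTR followed by an SV40 polyadenylation signal.

Within this frame, a human U6 RNA polymerase III promoter drives the GNE-specific 20-nucleotide spacer joined to the Streptococcus pyogenes gRNA scaffold. A separate EF-1α promoter with its intron A expresses puromycin N-acetyltransferase, stabilised by a downstream WPRE, so transduced mammalian cells can be selected with puromycin. According to the depositor, the guide was designed against several GNE reference transcripts.

The plasmid does not encode Cas9 and must be paired with a separate Cas9 lentivector or used in cells that already express Cas9. It belongs to a human kinome gRNA collection and suits single-gene knockout or follow-up of pooled screening hits.
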