Features (pLannotate 1.2.2; 29 found; start..end, strand, type, name):
     14..80      +  CDS            small t antigen (fragment): SV40 (simian virus 40) small t antigen
    106..317     +  promoter       EF-1α core promoter: core promoter for human elongation factor EF-1α
    318..1256    +  intron         EF-1α intron A: intron upstream of the start codon of human EF-1α
   1278..1877    +  CDS            PuroR (fragment): puromycin N-acetyltransferase; pac from Streptomyces; confers resistance to puromycin
   1893..2481    +  misc_feature   WPRE: woodchuck hepatitis virus posttranscriptional regulatory element
   2532..2551    +  misc_feature   cPPT/CTS (fragment): central polypurine tract and central termination sequence of HIV-1
   2553..2786    +  LTR            3' LTR (ΔU3): self-inactivating 3' long terminal repeat (LTR) from HIV-1
   2864..2985    +  polyA_signal   SV40 poly(A) signal: SV40 polyadenylation signal
   3025..3160    +  rep_origin     SV40 ori: SV40 origin of replication
   3181..3199    -  promoter       T7 promoter: promoter for bacteriophage T7 RNA polymerase
   3207..3362    +  CDS            lacZα (fragment): LacZα fragment of β-galactosidase; lacZ fragment
   3367..3795    +  rep_origin     f1 ori (sequence partly withheld): f1 bacteriophage origin of replication; arrow indicates direction of (+) strand synthesis
   3848..3952    +  promoter       AmpR promoter: bla
   3953..4813    +  CDS            AmpR: β-lactamase; bla; confers resistance to ampicillin, carbenicillin, and related antibiotics
   4984..5572    +  rep_origin     ori: high-copy-number ColE1/pMB1/pBR322/pUC origin of replication
   5755..5847    +  CDS            lacI (fragment): lac repressor; lacI; The lac repressor binds to the lac operator to inhibit transcription in E. coli. This inhibition can be relieved by adding lactose or isopropyl-β-D-thiogalactopyranoside (IPTG).
   5860..5881    +  protein_bind   CAP binding site: CAP binding activates transcription in the presence of cAMP. E. coli catabolite activator protein
   5896..5926    +  promoter       lac promoter: promoter for the E. coli lac operon
   5934..5950    +  protein_bind   lac operator: The lac repressor binds to the lac operator to inhibit transcription in E. coli. This inhibition can be relieved by adding lactose or isopropyl-β-D-thiogalactopyranoside (IPTG). lac repressor encoded by lacI
   5995..6013    +  promoter       T3 promoter: promoter for bacteriophage T3 RNA polymerase
   6041..6267    +  promoter       RSV promoter: Rous sarcoma virus enhancer/promoter
   6268..6448    +  LTR            5' LTR (truncated): truncated 5' long terminal repeat (LTR) from HIV-1
   6495..6620    +  misc_feature   HIV-1 Ψ: packaging signal of human immunodeficiency virus type 1
   6604..6967    +  CDS            HIV-1 gag (fragment): gag protein from human immunodeficiency virus 1; gag
   7113..7346    +  misc_feature   RRE: The Rev response element (RRE) of HIV-1 allows for Rev-dependent mRNA export from the nucleus to the cytoplasm.
   7723..7749    +  CDS            Rev (fragment): human immunodeficiency virus 1 (HIV-1) Rev protein; rev; enhances nuclear export of unspliced and incompletely spliced viral mRNAs
   7753..7993    +  promoter       U6 promoter: RNA polymerase III promoter for human U6 snRNA
   8023..8098    +  misc_RNA       gRNA scaffold: guide RNA scaffold for the Streptococcus pyogenes CRISPR/Cas9 system
   8154..8271    +  misc_feature   cPPT/CTS: central polypurine tract and central termination sequence of HIV-1
>Addgene plasmid #77832 | GNE gRNA (BRDN0001145959) | addgene full sequence | sequence record 188492 | Addgene Assembled Sequence
CCCGGGTGCAAAGATGGATAAAGTTTTAAACAGAGAGGAATCTTTGCAGCTAATGGACCTTCTAGGTCTT
GAAAGGAGTGGGAATTGGCTCCGGTGCCCGTCAGTGGGCAGAGCGCACATCGCCCACAGTCCCCGAGAAG
TTGGGGGGAGGGGTCGGCAATTGATCCGGTGCCTAGAGAAGGTGGCGCGGGGTAAACTGGGAAAGTGATG
TCGTGTACTGGCTCCGCCTTTTTCCCGAGGGTGGGGGAGAACCGTATATAAGTGCAGTAGTCGCCGTGAA
CGTTCTTTTTCGCAACGGGTTTGCCGCCAGAACACAGGTAAGTGCCGTGTGTGGTTCCCGCGGGCCTGGC
CTCTTTACGGGTTATGGCCCTTGCGTGCCTTGAATTACTTCCACCTGGCTGCAGTACGTGATTCTTGATC
CCGAGCTTCGGGTTGGAAGTGGGTGGGAGAGTTCGAGGCCTTGCGCTTAAGGAGCCCCTTCGCCTCGTGC
TTGAGTTGAGGCCTGGCCTGGGCGCTGGGGCCGCCGCGTGCGAATCTGGTGGCACCTTCGCGCCTGTCTC
GCTGCTTTCGATAAGTCTCTAGCCATTTAAAATTTTTGATGACCTGCTGCGACGCTTTTTTTCTGGCAAG
ATAGTCTTGTAAATGCGGGCCAAGATCTGCACACTGGTATTTCGGTTTTTGGGGCCGCGGGCGGCGACGG
GGCCCGTGCGTCCCAGCGCACATGTTCGGCGAGGCGGGGCCTGCGAGCGCGGCCACCGAGAATCGGACGG
GGGTAGTCTCAAGCTGGCCGGCCTGCTCTGGTGCCTGGCCTCGCGCCGCCGTGTATCGCCCCGCCCTGGG
CGGCAAGGCTGGCCCGGTCGGCACCAGTTGCGTGAGCGGAAAGATGGCCGCTTCCCGGCCCTGCTGCAGG
GAGCTCAAAATGGAGGACGCGGCGCTCGGGAGAGCGGGCGGGTGAGTCACCCACACAAAGGAAAAGGGCC
TTTCCGTCCTCAGCCGTCGCTTCATGTGACTCCACGGAGTACCGGGCGCCGTCCAGGCACCTCGATTAGT
TCTCGAGCTTTTGGAGTACGTCGTCTTTAGGTTGGGGGGAGGGGTTTTATGCGATGGAGTTTCCCCACAC
TGAGTGGGTGGAGACTGAAGTTAGGCCAGCTTGGCACTTGATGTAATTCTCCTTGGAATTTGCCCTTTTT
GAGTTTGGATCTTGGTTCATTCTCAAGCCTCAGACAGTGGTTCAAAGTTTTTTTCTTCCATTTCAGGTGT
CGTGACGTACGGCCACCATGACCGAGTACAAGCCCACGGTGCGCCTCGCCACCCGCGACGACGTCCCCAG
GGCCGTACGCACCCTCGCCGCCGCGTTCGCCGACTACCCCGCCACGCGCCACACCGTCGATCCGGACCGC
CACATCGAGCGGGTCACCGAGCTGCAAGAACTCTTCCTCACGCGCGTCGGGCTCGACATCGGCAAGGTGT
GGGTCGCGGACGACGGCGCCGCCGTGGCGGTCTGGACCACGCCGGAGAGCGTCGAAGCGGGGGCGGTGTT
CGCCGAGATCGGCCCGCGCATGGCCGAGTTGAGCGGTTCCCGGCTGGCCGCGCAGCAACAGATGGAAGGC
CTCCTGGCGCCGCACCGGCCCAAGGAGCCCGCGTGGTTCCTGGCCACCGTCGGAGTCTCGCCCGACCACC
AGGGCAAGGGTCTGGGCAGCGCCGTCGTGCTCCCCGGAGTGGAGGCGGCCGAGCGCGCCGGGGTGCCCGC
CTTCCTGGAGACCTCCGCGCCCCGCAACCTCCCCTTCTACGAGCGGCTCGGCTTCACCGTCACCGCCGAC
GTCGAGGTGCCCGAAGGACCGCGCACCTGGTGCATGACCCGCAAGCCCGGTGCCTGAACGCGTTAAGTCG
ACAATCAACCTCTGGATTACAAAATTTGTGAAAGATTGACTGGTATTCTTAACTATGTTGCTCCTTTTAC
GCTATGTGGATACGCTGCTTTAATGCCTTTGTATCATGCTATTGCTTCCCGTATGGCTTTCATTTTCTCC
TCCTTGTATAAATCCTGGTTGCTGTCTCTTTATGAGGAGTTGTGGCCCGTTGTCAGGCAACGTGGCGTGG
TGTGCACTGTGTTTGCTGACGCAACCCCCACTGGTTGGGGCATTGCCACCACCTGTCAGCTCCTTTCCGG
GACTTTCGCTTTCCCCCTCCCTATTGCCACGGCGGAACTCATCGCCGCCTGCCTTGCCCGCTGCTGGACA
GGGGCTCGGCTGTTGGGCACTGACAATTCCGTGGTGTTGTCGGGGAAATCATCGTCCTTTCCTTGGCTGC
TCGCCTGTGTTGCCACCTGGATTCTGCGCGGGACGTCCTTCTGCTACGTCCCTTCGGCCCTCAATCCAGC
GGACCTTCCTTCCCGCGGCCTGCTGCCGGCTCTGCGGCCTCTTCCGCGTCTTCGCCTTCGCCCTCAGACG
AGTCGGATCTCCCTTTGGGCCGCCTCCCCGCGTCGACTTTAAGACCAATGACTTACAAGGCAGCTGTAGA
TCTTAGCCACTTTTTAAAAGAAAAGGGGGGACTGGAAGGGCTAATTCACTCCCAACGAAGACAAGATCTG
CTTTTTGCTTGTACTGGGTCTCTCTGGTTAGACCAGATCTGAGCCTGGGAGCTCTCTGGCTAACTAGGGA
ACCCACTGCTTAAGCCTCAATAAAGCTTGCCTTGAGTGCTTCAAGTAGTGTGTGCCCGTCTGTTGTGTGA
CTCTGGTAACTAGAGATCCCTCAGACCCTTTTAGTCAGTGTGGAAAATCTCTAGCAGTACGTATAGTAGT
TCATGTCATCTTATTATTCAGTATTTATAACTTGCAAAGAAATGAATATCAGAGAGTGAGAGGAACTTGT
TTATTGCAGCTTATAATGGTTACAAATAAAGCAATAGCATCACAAATTTCACAAATAAAGCATTTTTTTC
ACTGCATTCTAGTTGTGGTTTGTCCAAACTCATCAATGTATCTTATCATGTCTGGCTCTAGCTATCCCGC
CCCTAACTCCGCCCATCCCGCCCCTAACTCCGCCCAGTTCCGCCCATTCTCCGCCCCATGGCTGACTAAT
TTTTTTTATTTATGCAGAGGCCGAGGCCGCCTCGGCCTCTGAGCTATTCCAGAAGTAGTGAGGAGGCTTT
TTTGGAGGCCTAGGGACGTACCCAATTCGCCCTATAGTGAGTCGTATTACGCGCGCTCACTGGCCGTCGT
TTTACAACGTCGTGACTGGGAAAACCCTGGCGTTACCCAACTTAATCGCCTTGCAGCACATCCCCCTTTC
GCCAGCTGGCGTAATAGCGAAGAGGCCCGCACCGATCGCCCTTCCCAACAGTTGCGCAGCCTGAATGGCG
AATGGG
[124 nt withheld, positions 3367-3490]
C
[91 nt withheld, positions 3492-3582]
A
[49 nt withheld, positions 3584-3632]
CCTTTGACGTTGGAGTCCACGTTCTTT
[37 nt withheld, positions 3660-3696]
ACCCTATCTCGGTCTATTCTTTTGATTTATAAGGGATTTTGCCGATTTCGGCCTATTGGTTAAAAAATGA
GCTGATTTAACAAAAATTTAACGCGAATTTTAACAAAATATTAACGCTTACAATTTAGGTGGCACTTTTC
GGGGAAATGTGCGCGGAACCCCTATTTGTTTATTTTTCTAAATACATTCAAATATGTATCCGCTCATGAG
ACAATAACCCTGATAAATGCTTCAATAATATTGAAAAAGGAAGAGTATGAGTATTCAACATTTCCGTGTC
GCCCTTATTCCCTTTTTTGCGGCATTTTGCCTTCCTGTTTTTGCTCACCCAGAAACGCTGGTGAAAGTAA
AAGATGCTGAAGATCAGTTGGGTGCACGAGTGGGTTACATCGAACTGGATCTCAACAGCGGTAAGATCCT
TGAGAGTTTTCGCCCCGAAGAACGTTTTCCAATGATGAGCACTTTTAAAGTTCTGCTATGTGGCGCGGTA
TTATCCCGTATTGACGCCGGGCAAGAGCAACTCGGTCGCCGCATACACTATTCTCAGAATGACTTGGTTG
AGTACTCACCAGTCACAGAAAAGCATCTTACGGATGGCATGACAGTAAGAGAATTATGCAGTGCTGCCAT
AACCATGAGTGATAACACTGCGGCCAACTTACTTCTGACAACGATCGGAGGACCGAAGGAGCTAACCGCT
TTTTTGCACAACATGGGGGATCATGTAACTCGCCTTGATCGTTGGGAACCGGAGCTGAATGAAGCCATAC
CAAACGACGAGCGTGACACCACGATGCCTGTAGCAATGGCAACAACGTTGCGCAAACTATTAACTGGCGA
ACTACTTACTCTAGCTTCCCGGCAACAATTAATAGACTGGATGGAGGCGGATAAAGTTGCAGGACCACTT
CTGCGCTCGGCCCTTCCGGCTGGCTGGTTTATTGCTGATAAATCTGGAGCCGGTGAGCGTGGGTCTCGCG
GTATCATTGCAGCACTGGGGCCAGATGGTAAGCCCTCCCGTATCGTAGTTATCTACACGACGGGGAGTCA
GGCAACTATGGATGAACGAAATAGACAGATCGCTGAGATAGGTGCCTCACTGATTAAGCATTGGTAACTG
TCAGACCAAGTTTACTCATATATACTTTAGATTGATTTAAAACTTCATTTTTAATTTAAAAGGATCTAGG
TGAAGATCCTTTTTGATAATCTCATGACCAAAATCCCTTAACGTGAGTTTTCGTTCCACTGAGCGTCAGA
CCCCGTAGAAAAGATCAAAGGATCTTCTTGAGATCCTTTTTTTCTGCGCGTAATCTGCTGCTTGCAAACA
AAAAAACCACCGCTACCAGCGGTGGTTTGTTTGCCGGATCAAGAGCTACCAACTCTTTTTCCGAAGGTAA
CTGGCTTCAGCAGAGCGCAGATACCAAATACTGTTCTTCTAGTGTAGCCGTAGTTAGGCCACCACTTCAA
GAACTCTGTAGCACCGCCTACATACCTCGCTCTGCTAATCCTGTTACCAGTGGCTGCTGCCAGTGGCGAT
AAGTCGTGTCTTACCGGGTTGGACTCAAGACGATAGTTACCGGATAAGGCGCAGCGGTCGGGCTGAACGG
GGGGTTCGTGCACACAGCCCAGCTTGGAGCGAACGACCTACACCGAACTGAGATACCTACAGCGTGAGCT
ATGAGAAAGCGCCACGCTTCCCGAAGGGAGAAAGGCGGACAGGTATCCGGTAAGCGGCAGGGTCGGAACA
GGAGAGCGCACGAGGGAGCTTCCAGGGGGAAACGCCTGGTATCTTTATAGTCCTGTCGGGTTTCGCCACC
TCTGACTTGAGCGTCGATTTTTGTGATGCTCGTCAGGGGGGCGGAGCCTATGGAAAAACGCCAGCAACGC
GGCCTTTTTACGGTTCCTGGCCTTTTGCTGGCCTTTTGCTCACATGTTCTTTCCTGCGTTATCCCCTGAT
TCTGTGGATAACCGTATTACCGCCTTTGAGTGAGCTGATACCGCTCGCCGCAGCCGAACGACCGAGCGCA
GCGAGTCAGTGAGCGAGGAAGCGGAAGAGCGCCCAATACGCAAACCGCCTCTCCCCGCGCGTTGGCCGAT
TCATTAATGCAGCTGGCACGACAGGTTTCCCGACTGGAAAGCGGGCAGTGAGCGCAACGCAATTAATGTG
AGTTAGCTCACTCATTAGGCACCCCAGGCTTTACACTTTATGCTTCCGGCTCGTATGTTGTGTGGAATTG
TGAGCGGATAACAATTTCACACAGGAAACAGCTATGACCATGATTACGCCAAGCGCGCAATTAACCCTCA
CTAAAGGGAACAAAAGCTGGAGCTGCAAGCTTAATGTAGTCTTATGCAATACTCTTGTAGTCTTGCAACA
TGGTAACGATGAGTTAGCAACATGCCTTACAAGGAGAGAAAAAGCACCGTGCATGCCGATTGGTGGAAGT
AAGGTGGTACGATCGTGCCTTATTAGGAAGGCAACAGACGGGTCTGACATGGATTGGACGAACCACTGAA
TTGCCGCATTGCAGAGATATTGTATTTAAGTGCCTAGCTCGATACATAAACGGGTCTCTCTGGTTAGACC
AGATCTGAGCCTGGGAGCTCTCTGGCTAACTAGGGAACCCACTGCTTAAGCCTCAATAAAGCTTGCCTTG
AGTGCTTCAAGTAGTGTGTGCCCGTCTGTTGTGTGACTCTGGTAACTAGAGATCCCTCAGACCCTTTTAG
TCAGTGTGGAAAATCTCTAGCAGTGGCGCCCGAACAGGGACTTGAAAGCGAAAGGGAAACCAGAGGAGCT
CTCTCGACGCAGGACTCGGCTTGCTGAAGCGCGCACGGCAAGAGGCGAGGGGCGGCGACTGGTGAGTACG
CCAAAAATTTTGACTAGCGGAGGCTAGAAGGAGAGAGATGGGTGCGAGAGCGTCAGTATTAAGCGGGGGA
GAATTAGATCGCGATGGGAAAAAATTCGGTTAAGGCCAGGGGGAAAGAAAAAATATAAATTAAAACATAT
AGTATGGGCAAGCAGGGAGCTAGAACGATTCGCAGTTAATCCTGGCCTGTTAGAAACATCAGAAGGCTGT
AGACAAATACTGGGACAGCTACAACCATCCCTTCAGACAGGATCAGAAGAACTTAGATCATTATATAATA
CAGTAGCAACCCTCTATTGTGTGCATCAAAGGATAGAGATAAAAGACACCAAGGAAGCTTTAGACAAGAT
AGAGGAAGAGCAAAACAAAAGTAAGACCACCGCACAGCAAGCGGCCGCTGATCTTCAGACCTGGAGGAGG
AGATATGAGGGACAATTGGAGAAGTGAATTATATAAATATAAAGTAGTAAAAATTGAACCATTAGGAGTA
GCACCCACCAAGGCAAAGAGAAGAGTGGTGCAGAGAGAAAAAAGAGCAGTGGGAATAGGAGCTTTGTTCC
TTGGGTTCTTGGGAGCAGCAGGAAGCACTATGGGCGCAGCGTCAATGACGCTGACGGTACAGGCCAGACA
ATTATTGTCTGGTATAGTGCAGCAGCAGAACAATTTGCTGAGGGCTATTGAGGCGCAACAGCATCTGTTG
CAACTCACAGTCTGGGGCATCAAGCAGCTCCAGGCAAGAATCCTGGCTGTGGAAAGATACCTAAAGGATC
AACAGCTCCTGGGGATTTGGGGTTGCTCTGGAAAACTCATTTGCACCACTGCTGTGCCTTGGAATGCTAG
TTGGAGTAATAAATCTCTGGAACAGATTTGGAATCACACGACCTGGATGGAGTGGGACAGAGAAATTAAC
AATTACACAAGCTTAATACACTCCTTAATTGAAGAATCGCAAAACCAGCAAGAAAAGAATGAACAAGAAT
TATTGGAATTAGATAAATGGGCAAGTTTGTGGAATTGGTTTAACATAACAAATTGGCTGTGGTATATAAA
ATTATTCATAATGATAGTAGGAGGCTTGGTAGGTTTAAGAATAGTTTTTGCTGTACTTTCTATAGTGAAT
AGAGTTAGGCAGGGATATTCACCATTATCGTTTCAGACCCACCTCCCAACCCCGAGGGGACCCAGAGAGG
GCCTATTTCCCATGATTCCTTCATATTTGCATATACGATACAAGGCTGTTAGAGAGATAATTAGAATTAA
TTTGACTGTAAACACAAAGATATTAGTACAAAATACGTGACGTAGAAAGTAATAATTTCTTGGGTAGTTT
GCAGTTTTAAAATTATGTTTTAAAATGGACTATCATATGCTTACCGTAACTTGAAAGTATTTCGATTTCT
TGGCTTTATATATCTTGTGGAAAGGACGAAACACCGACATGAGCATCATTCGCATGGTTTTAGAGCTAGA
AATAGCAAGTTAAAATAAGGCTAGTCCGTTATCAACTTGAAAAAGTGGCACCGAGTCGGTGCTTTTTTAA
GCTTGGCGTAACTAGATCTTGAGACAAATGGCAGTATTCATCCACAATTTTAAAAGAAAAGGGGGGATTG
GGGGGTACAGTGCAGGGGAAAGAATAGTAGACATAATAGCAACAGACATACAAACTAAAGAATTACAAAA
ACAAATTACAAAAATTCAAAATTTTCGGGTTTATTACAGGGACAGCAGAGATCCACTTTGGCGCCGGCTC
GAGGGGG
