>Addgene plasmid #77832 | GNE gRNA (BRDN0001145959) | depositor partial sequence | sequence record 145292 | Target Sequence
ACATGAGCATCATTCGCATG
