>Addgene plasmid #77832 | GNE gRNA (BRDN0001145959) | addgene partial sequence | sequence record 188491 | hU6-F
TGACGTAGAAAGTAATAATTTCTTGGGTAGTTTGCAGTTTTAAAATTATGTTTTAAAATGGACTATCATA
TGCTTACCGTAACTTGAAAGTATTTCGATTTCTTGGCTTTATATATCTTGTGGAAAGGACGAAACACCGA
CATGAGCATCATTCGCATGGTTTTAGAGCTAGAAATAGCAAGTTAAAATAAGGCTAGTCCGTTATCAACT
TGAAAAAGTGGCACCGAGTCGGTGCTTTTTTAAGCTTGGCGTAACTAGATCTTGAGACAAATGGCAGTAT
TCATCCACAATTTTAAAAGAAAAGGGGGGATTGGGGGGTACAGTGCAGGGGAAAGAATAGTAGACATAAT
AGCAACAGACATACAAACTAAAGAATTACAAAAACAAATTACAAAAATTCAAAATTTTCGGGTTTATTAC
AGGGACAGCAGAGATCCACTTTGGCGCCGGCTCGAGGGGGCCCGGGTGCAAAGATGGATAAAGTTTTAAA
CAGAGAGGAATCTTTGCAGCTAATGGACCTTCTAGGTCTTGAAAGGAGTGGGAATTGGCTCCGGTGCCCG
TCAGTGGGCA
